Addgene plasmid #158997: pMSR:MSMEG_0024:Dendra
Purpose: T7 expression of C-term fluorescent fusion in E. coli
Depositing lab: Keith Derbyshire & Joseph Wade. Depositing organization: Wadsworth Center, New York State Department of Health. Publication: A Mycobacterial Systems Resource for the Research Community. Judd JA, Canestrari J, Clark R, Joseph A, Lapierre P, Lasek-Nesselquist E, Mir M, Palumbo M, Smith C, Stone M, Upadhyay A, Wirth SE, Dedrick RM, Meier CG, Russell DA, Dills A, Dove E, Kester J, Wolf ID, Zhu J, Rubin ER, Fortune S, Hatfull GF, Gray TA, Wade JT, Derbyshire KM. mBio. 2021 Mar 2;12(2). pii: mBio.02401-20. doi: 10.1128/mBio.02401-20. PubMed 33653882.
Backbone
  Vector backbone: pMSR:Dendra
  Vector type: Bacterial Expression ; Integrating Mycobacterial Expression Vector attL5
Growth in bacteria
  Bacterial resistance: Apramycin, 25 μg/mL
  Growth temperature: 37°C
  Growth strain: DH5alpha
  Copy number: High Copy
Gene/Insert
  Gene/Insert name: MSMEG_0024
  Species: M. smegmatis
  Promoter: pmycTetO
  Tag / fusion protein: Gly-Ala Linker/Dendra2/1x Flag Tag (C terminal on insert)
  Cloning method: Ligation Independent Cloning
  Sequencing primers: 5′ TGATAGAGTTTGTCCTCCCTATCAG; 3′ TCCATATGCACCTTGACACG
Terms and licenses: Academic/Nonprofit Terms; Industry Terms: Not Available to Industry
Depositor comments: NCBI reference sequence: CP000480.1. 5' cloning site: Ase1, destroyed during cloning. 3' cloning site: HindIII, not destroyed during cloning
How to cite: pMSR:MSMEG_0024:Dendra was a gift from Keith Derbyshire & Joseph Wade (Addgene plasmid # 158997 ; http://n2t.net/addgene:158997 ; RRID:Addgene_158997)
