[The description below was written by a language model from this plasmid's Addgene catalogue record and pLannotate feature annotations shown in this document.]
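Description:
pMSR:MSMEG_0024:Dendra is a 5.4 kb dual-host bacterial expression plasmid built on the pMSR:Dendra backbone, part of a mycobacterial systems resource of tagged gene constructs. It replicates in E. coli from a high-copy ColE1/pUC-type origin and is selected with apramycin through the aac(3)IV acetyltransferase gene. It carries no mycobacterial replication origin. Instead, the mycobacteriophage L5 integrase gene and adjacent phage sequence allow site-specific, single-copy integration at the L5 attachment site in the mycobacterial chromosome.

The insert is the M. smegmatis open reading frame MSMEG_0024, which the automated annotation matches to the M. tuberculosis peptidyl-prolyl cis-trans isomerase PpiA, suggesting it is the M. smegmatis homologue of that protein-folding enzyme. The gene was introduced by ligation-independent cloning and is fused at its C terminus, through a Gly-Ala linker, to the green-to-red photoconvertible fluorescent protein Dendra2 followed by a single FLAG epitope. A T7 terminator fragment lies downstream.

Two promoters sit upstream of the fusion. The catalogue names pmycTetO, a tet-operator-containing mycobacterial promoter. The short "tight TRE" fragments in the feature table most likely reflect these tetO sites rather than a mammalian Tet-responsive promoter. A T7 promoter lies immediately before the coding sequence and permits expression in E. coli strains that supply T7 RNA polymerase, which is the stated purpose.

The design therefore supports fluorescence localisation and FLAG-based detection or purification of the MSMEG_0024 protein. This can be done after integration in mycobacteria or after T7-driven production in E. coli.
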