Features (pLannotate 1.2.2; 14 found; start..end, strand, type, name):
     15..32      +  promoter       tight TRE promoter (fragment): Tet-responsive promoter PTight, consisting of seven tet operator sequences followed by the minimal CMV promoter
     46..64      +  promoter       T7 promoter: promoter for bacteriophage T7 RNA polymerase
     71..604     +  CDS            ppiA: PPIA_MYCTU - Experimental evidence at protein level: Swiss-Prot protein existence level 1. PPIases accelerate the folding of proteins. It catalyzes the cis-trans isomerization of proline imidic peptide bonds in oligopeptides. From Mycobacterium tuberculosis (strain ATCC 25618 / H37Rv).
    626..1312    +  CDS            Dendra2: Dendra2 is a photoconvertible green fluorescent protein published in 2006, derived from Dendronephthya sp.. It has high acid sensitivity.
   1352..1372    +  CDS            FLAG (fragment): FLAG® epitope tag, followed by an enterokinase cleavage site
   1381..1423    +  terminator     T7 terminator (fragment): transcription terminator for bacteriophage T7 RNA polymerase
   1629..2429    +  CDS            ApmR: aminoglycoside 3-N-acetyltransferase type IV ; aac(3)IV; confers resistance to apramycin (Paget and Davies, 1996)
   2496..2513    -  misc_feature   MCS (fragment): pBluescript multiple cloning site
   2554..3142    +  rep_origin     ori: high-copy-number ColE1/pMB1/pBR322/pUC origin of replication
   3310..3338    +  misc_feature   MCS (fragment): pUC18/19 multiple cloning site
   3898..5010    +  CDS            33: VINT_BPML5 - Also known as int. Protein inferred from homology: Swiss-Prot protein existence level 3. Integrase is necessary for integration of the phage into the host genome by site-specific recombination. From Mycobacterium phage L5 (Mycobacteriophage L5).
   5072..5176    -  CDS            32 (fragment): VG32_BPML5 - Protein predicted: Swiss-Prot protein existence level 4. From Mycobacterium phage L5 (Mycobacteriophage L5).
   5232..5336    +  CDS            Y4104_STRCO (fragment): Protein inferred from homology: Swiss-Prot protein existence level 3. From Streptomyces coelicolor (strain ATCC BAA-471 / A3(2) / M145).
   5394..8       +  promoter       tight TRE promoter (fragment) (across the origin): Tet-responsive promoter PTight, consisting of seven tet operator sequences followed by the minimal CMV promoter
>Addgene plasmid #158997 | pMSR:MSMEG_0024:Dendra | addgene full sequence | sequence record 315369 | Addgene NGS Result
TGATAGAGTTTGTCCTCCCTATCAGTGATAGATAGGCTTAAGGAGTAATACGACTCACTATAGGGAGAAG
GAGGCCATTATGACGAGTCCTATTCAGACCGCGACCGCGACCCTGCACACCAACCGCGGCGACATCAAGA
TCGCACTGTTCGGCAACCACGCCCCGAAGACGGTGAACAACTTCGTCGGCCTGGCGCAGGGCACCAAGGA
CTACAGCACCGAGAACGCCTCGGGTGGCACCTCCGGCCCGTTCTACGACGGCGCCGTCTTCCACCGCGTC
ATCGACGGCTTCATGATCCAGGGCGGTGACCCCACCGGCACGGGTCGTGGCGGCCCGGGTTACAAGTTCG
AGGACGAGTTCCACCCCGAGCTGCAGTTCGACAAGCCGTACCTGCTGGCCATGGCCAACGCCGGCCCGGG
CACCAACGGCTCGCAGTTCTTCATCACCGTGGGCAAGACGCCGCACCTCAACCGGCGCCACACCATCTTC
GGTGAGGTCGTCGACGAGGAGTCGCAGAAGGTCGTCGACGCGATCGCCTCGACGCCCACCGACCGTAGCG
ACCGTCCGACCGAGCCGGTCGTGATCGAGTCCATCACGATCGCCAAGCTTGGTGCGGCCGCGGGCAACAC
GCCTGGCATCAATCTGATCAAGGAGGACATGCGTGTCAAGGTGCATATGGAGGGCAACGTGAACGGTCAC
GCCTTCGTGATCGAGGGGGAGGGTAAGGGTAAGCCTTACGAAGGGACCCAGACCGCCAACCTCACCGTCA
AGGAGGGCGCCCCTCTCCCATTCTCGTACGATATCCTCACTACCGCGGTGCATTACGGGAACCGCGTGTT
CACCAAGTACCCCGAGGATATCCCTGACTACTTCAAGCAGAGCTTCCCGGAGGGATACTCCTGGGAGCGG
ACGATGACCTTCGAAGACAAGGGTATCTGTACGATCCGCAGCGACATCTCGCTGGAAGGGGACTGTTTCT
TCCAGAACGTCCGTTTCAAGGGGACCAACTTTCCGCCGAACGGCCCGGTCATGCAGAAGAAGACCCTCAA
GTGGGAGCCGAGCACGGAGAAGCTGCACGTTCGGGACGGCCTCCTGGTCGGCAACATCAACATGGCGCTG
CTGCTGGAAGGCGGCGGCCACTACCTATGCGACTTCAAGACCACGTACAAAGCGAAGAAGGTCGTCCAGC
TGCCCGACGCGCACTTCGTGGACCACCGCATCGAAATCCTGGGGAACGATTCGGACTACAACAAGGTCAA
GTTGTACGAGCACGCTGTGGCACGCTATAGCCCGCTCCCGTCGCAGGTCTGGTTCGAAGGCGGCGGCGGG
GAGAACCTGTATTTCCAGGACTACAAGGACGACGACGACAAGTGATTTAAATAACCCCTTGGGGCCTCTA
AACGGGTCTTGAGGGGTTTTTTGTTAACTAGCGTACGATCGAATTCCTGCAGCTCACGGTAACTGATGCC
GTATTTGCAGTACCAGCGTACGGCCCACAGAATGATGTCACGCTGAAAATGCCGGCCTTTGAATGGGTTC
ATGTGCAGCTCCATCAGCAAAAGGGGATGATAAGTTTATCACCACCGACTATTTGCAACAGTGCCGTTGA
TCGTGCTATGATCGACTGATGTCATCAGCGGTGGAGTGCAATGTCGTGCAATACGAATGGCGAAAAGCCG
AGCTCATCGGTCAGCTTCTCAACCTTGGGGTTACCCCCGGCGGTGTGCTGCTGGTCCACAGCTCCTTCCG
TAGCGTCCGGCCCCTCGAAGATGGGCCACTTGGACTGATCGAGGCCCTGCGTGCTACGCTGGGTCCGGGA
GGGACGCTCGTCATGCCCTCGTGGTCAGGTCTGGACGACGAGCCGTTCGATCCTGCCACGTCGCCCGTTA
CACCGGACCTTGGAGTTGTCTCTGACACATTCTGGCGCCTGCCAAATGTAAAGCGCAGCGCCCATCCATT
TGCCTTTGCGGCAGCGGGGCCACAGGCAGAGCAGATCATCTCTGATCCATTGCCCCTGCCACCTTACTCG
CCTGCAAGCCCGGTCGCCCGTGTCCATGAACTCGATGGGCAGGTACTTCTCCTCGGCGTGGGACACGATG
CCAACACGACGCTGCATCTTGCCGAGTTGATGGCAAAGGTTCCCTATGGGGTGCCGAGACACTGCACCAT
TCTTCAGGATGGCAAGTTGGTACGCGTCGATTATCTCGAGAATGACCACTGCTGTGAGCGCTTTGCCTTG
GCGGACAGGTGGCTCAAGGAGAAGAGCCTTCAGAAGGAAGGTCCAGTCGGTCATGCCTTTGCTCGGTTGA
TCCGCTCCCGCGACATTGTGGCGACAGCCCTGGGTCAACTGGGCCGAGATCCGTTGATCTTCCTGCATCC
GCCAGAGGCGGGATGCGAAGAATGCGATGCCGCTCGCCAGTCGATTGGCTGAGCTCATGAGCGGAGAACG
AGATGACGTTGGAGGGGCAAGGTCGCGCTGATTGCTGGGGCAACACGGGGGATCCACTAGTTCCATGAGC
GTCAGACCCCGTAGAAAAGATCAAAGGATCTTCTTGAGATCCTTTTTTTCTGCGCGTAATCTGCTGCTTG
CAAACAAAAAAACCACCGCTACCAGCGGTGGTTTGTTTGCCGGATCAAGAGCTACCAACTCTTTTTCCGA
AGGTAACTGGCTTCAGCAGAGCGCAGATACCAAATACTGTCCTTCTAGTGTAGCCGTAGTTAGGCCACCA
CTTCAAGAACTCTGTAGCACCGCCTACATACCTCGCTCTGCTAATCCTGTTACCAGTGGCTGCTGCCAGT
GGCGATAAGTCGTGTCTTACCGGGTTGGACTCAAGACGATAGTTACCGGATAAGGCGCAGCGGTCGGGCT
GAACGGGGGGTTCGTGCACACAGCCCAGCTTGGAGCGAACGACCTACACCGAACTGAGATACCTACAGCG
TGAGCTATGAGAAAGCGCCACGCTTCCCGAGGGGAGAAAGGCGGACAGGTATCCGGTAAGCGGCAGGGTC
GGAACAGGAGAGCGCACGAGGGAGCTTCCAGGGGGAAACGCCTGGTATCTTTATAGTCCTGTCGGGTTTC
GCCACCTCTGACTTGAGCGTCGATTTTTGTGATGCTCGTCAGGGGGGCGGAGCCTATGGAAAAACGCCAG
CAACGCGGCCTTTTTACGGTTCCTGGCCTTTTGCTGGCCTTTTGCTCACATGTTCTTTCCTGCGTTATCC
CCTGATTCTGTGGATAACCGTATTACCGCCTTTGAGTGAGCTGATACCGCTCGCCGCAGCCGAACGACCG
AGCGCAACGCGTGCGGCCGCGGTACCCGGGGATCCTCTAGAGTCGACCACCAAGGGCACCATCTCTGCTT
GGGCCACCCCGTTGGCCGCAGCCAGCTCGCTGAGAGCCGTGAACGACAGGGCGAACGCCAGCCCGCCGAC
GGCGAGGGTTCCGACCGCTGCAACTCCCGGTGCAACCTTGTCCCGGTCTATTCTCTTCACTGCACCAGCT
CCAATCTGGTGTGAATGCCCCTCGTCTGTTCGCGCAGGCGGGGGGCTCTATTCGTTTGTCAGCATCGAAA
GTAGCCAGATCAGGGATGCGTTGCAACCGCGTATGCCCAGGTCAGAAGAGTCGCACAAGAGTTGCAGACC
CCTGGAAAGAAAAATGGCCAGAGGGCGAAAACACCCTCTGACCAGCGGAGCGGGCGACGGGAATCGAACC
CGCGTAGCTAGTTTGGAAGAATGGGTGTCTGCCGACCACATATGGGCCGGTCAAGATAGGTTTTTACCCC
CTCTCGGCTGCATCCTCTAAGTGGAAAGAAATTGCAGGTCGTAGAAGCGCGTTGAAGCCTGAGAGTTGCA
CAGGAGTTGCAACCCGGTAGCCTTGTTCACGACGAGAGGAGACCTAGTTGGCACGTCGCGGATGGGGATC
GCTGAAGACTCAGCGCAGCGGGAGGATCCAAGCCTCATACGTCAACCCGCAGGACGGTGTGAGGTACTAC
GCGCTGCAGACCTACGACAACAAGATGGACGCCGAAGCCTGGCTCGCGGGCGAGAAGCGGCTCATCGAGA
TGGAGACCTGGACCCCTCCACAGGACCGGGCGAAGAAGGCAGCCGCCAGCGCCATCACGCTGGAGGAGTA
CACCCGGAAGTGGCTCGTGGAGCGCGACCTCGCAGACGGCACCAGGGATCTGTACAGCGGGCACGCGGAG
CGCCGCATCTACCCGGTGCTAGGTGAAGTGGCGGTCACAGAGATGACGCCAGCTCTGGTGCGTGCGTGGT
GGGCCGGGATGGGTAGGAAGCACCCGACTGCCCGCCGGCATGCCTACAACGTCCTCCGGGCGGTGATGAA
CACAGCGGTCGAGGACAAGCTGATCGCAGAGAACCCGTGCCGGATCGAGCAGAAGGCAGCCGATGAGCGC
GACGTAGAGGCGCTGACGCCTGAGGAGCTGGACATCGTCGCCGCTGAGATCTTCGAGCACTACCGGATCG
CGGCATACATCCTGGCGTGGACGAGCCTCCGGTTCGGAGAGCTGATCGAGCTTCGCCGCAAGGACATCGT
GGACGACGGCATGACGATGAAGCTCCGGGTGCGCCGTGGCGCTTCCCGCGTGGGGAACAAGATCGTCGTT
GGCAACGCCAAGACCGTCCGGTCGAAGCGTCCTGTGACGGTTCCGCCTCACGTCGCGGAGATGATCCGAG
CGCACATGAAGGACCGTACGAAGATGAACAAGGGCCCCGAGGCATTCCTGGTGACCACGACGCAGGGCAA
CCGGCTGTCGAAGTCCGCGTTCACCAAGTCGCTGAAGCGTGGCTACGCCAAGATCGGTCGGCCGGAACTC
CGCATCCACGACCTCCGCGCTGTCGGCGCTACGTTCGCCGCTCAGGCAGGTGCGACGACCAAGGAGCTGA
TGGCCCGTCTCGGTCACACGACTCCTAGGATGGCGATGAAGTACCAGATGGCGTCTGAGGCCCGCGACGA
GGCTATCGCTGAGGCGATGTCCAAGCTGGCCAAGACCTCCTGAAACGCAAAAAGCCCCCCTCCCAAGGAC
ACTGAGTCCTAAAGAGGGGGGTTTCTTGTCAGTACGCGAAGAACCACGCCTGGCCGCGAGCGCCAGCACC
GCCGCTCTGTGCGGAGACCTGGGCACCAGCCCCGCCGCCGCCAGGAGCATTGCCGTTCCCGCCAGAAATC
TAGACGGTGACCACAACGCGCCCGCTTTGATCGGGGACGTCGAAATATTGGATCGTCGGCACCGTCACGG
CCGTGGGAGGCGGCACGATCCGCGACGTGATGATCGGCCGCATCCCCACGGTGCTGCGCAGTGAGCTCTA
CGCCATCCCGGCGTTGATCTGTGCGTTCGCACGCACAGGCCCGGTGTGAGAAGGGTCTCTGACGAGCGGG
AGAACTCCCTATCAG
