>Addgene plasmid #158997 | pMSR:MSMEG_0024:Dendra | depositor partial sequence | sequence record 306939 | insert sequence
ATGACGAGTCCTATTCAGACCGCGACCGCGACCCTGCACACCAACCGCGGCGACATCAAGATCGCACTGT
TCGGCAACCACGCCCCGAAGACGGTGAACAACTTCGTCGGCCTGGCGCAGGGCACCAAGGACTACAGCAC
CGAGAACGCCTCGGGTGGCACCTCCGGCCCGTTCTACGACGGCGCCGTCTTCCACCGCGTCATCGACGGC
TTCATGATCCAGGGCGGTGACCCCACCGGCACGGGTCGTGGCGGCCCGGGTTACAAGTTCGAGGACGAGT
TCCACCCCGAGCTGCAGTTCGACAAGCCGTACCTGCTGGCCATGGCCAACGCCGGCCCGGGCACCAACGG
CTCGCAGTTCTTCATCACCGTGGGCAAGACGCCGCACCTCAACCGGCGCCACACCATCTTCGGTGAGGTC
GTCGACGAGGAGTCGCAGAAGGTCGTCGACGCGATCGCCTCGACGCCCACCGACCGTAGCGACCGTCCGA
CCGAGCCGGTCGTGATCGAGTCCATCACGATCGCC
